Addgene plasmid #66259: CXCR1-Tango
Purpose: Expression of G protein-coupled receptors for PRESTO-Tango: parallel receptorome expression and screening via transcriptional output, with transcriptional activation following arrestin translocation
Depositing lab: Bryan Roth. Publication: PRESTO-Tango as an open-source resource for interrogation of the druggable human GPCRome. Kroeze WK, Sassano MF, Huang XP, Lansu K, McCorvy JD, Giguere PM, Sciaky N, Roth BL. Nat Struct Mol Biol. 2015 May;22(5):362-9. doi: 10.1038/nsmb.3014. Epub 2015 Apr 20. PubMed 25895059.
Backbone
  Vector backbone: empty Tango
  Backbone size w/o insert (bp): 6632
  Vector type: Mammalian Expression
  Selectable markers: Neomycin (select with G418)
Growth in bacteria
  Bacterial resistance: Ampicillin, 100 μg/mL
  Growth temperature: 37°C
  Growth strain: DH5alpha
  Copy number: High Copy
Gene/Insert
  Gene/Insert name: CXCR1 (alt name: IL-8R)
  Species: H. sapiens (human)
  Insert size (bp): 1050
  Entrez Gene: CXCR1 (a.k.a. C-C, C-C-CKR-1, CD128, CD181, CDw128a, CKR-1, CMKAR1, IL8R1, IL8RA, IL8RBA)
  Promoter: CMV
  Tag / fusion protein: FLAG (N terminal on backbone)
  Cloning method: Restriction Enzyme; 5′ cloning site NotI (not destroyed); 3′ cloning site XhoI (unknown if destroyed)
  Sequencing primers: 5′ CMV-F; 3′ Tet-R
Terms and licenses: Academic/Nonprofit Terms; Industry Terms: Not Available to Industry
Depositor comments: Please note: Most of the PRESTO-Tango vectors do not contain the XhoI cut site downstream of the tTA sequence and instead carry an XbaI site. If you need to perform an XhoI digest we recommend sequencing with a forward primer at the C-terminus of tTA to determine which of the two sites is present. Suggested primer: 5-gagctccacttagacggcgagg-3. Original backbone was pcDNA3.1(+). These plasmids were generated as part of the Illuminating the Druggable Genome (IDG) program sponsored by the NIH Common Fund. The goal of this program is to identify, gather, and distribute information and resources for proteins that currently are not well-studied yet belong to commonly drug-targeted protein families: protein kinases, non-olfactory G-protein coupled receptors (GPCRs), and ion channels. The IDG program is designed to develop fundamental research tools for understudied proteins, elucidate their function, and disseminate the IDG-related resources and data to the greater scientific community.
How to cite: CXCR1-Tango was a gift from Bryan Roth (Addgene plasmid # 66259 ; http://n2t.net/addgene:66259 ; RRID:Addgene_66259)
