[The description below was written by a language model from this plasmid's Addgene catalogue record and pLannotate feature annotations shown in this document.]
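Description:
CXCR1-Tango is a mammalian expression plasmid from the PRESTO-Tango collection, built on an "empty Tango" backbone that derives from pcDNA3.1(+). It is propagated in E. coli as a high-copy plasmid through a ColE1/pUC-type origin with ampicillin selection (AmpR under its own bla promoter), and it also carries an f1 origin. For selection in mammalian cells, an SV40 early promoter drives a neomycin phosphotransferase gene followed by an SV40 polyadenylation signal, conferring G418 resistance. A few short annotated hits, such as the truncated HIV-1 LTR, ble and lacI fragments, look like backbone remnants or partial matches rather than functional parts.

The payload is a single CMV enhancer/promoter-driven open reading frame terminated by the bGH poly(A) signal. It begins with an N-terminal FLAG epitope supplied by the backbone, followed by the 1,050 bp human CXCR1 coding sequence (the high-affinity interleukin-8 receptor, also called IL8RA). Downstream on the same strand lie TetR and the VP16 activation domain, which together constitute the tTA transcription factor. The stretch between the receptor and TetR is not annotated in the feature table, so the linker elements there cannot be described from the record.

According to the stated purpose, the design couples arrestin translocation to the activated receptor with transcriptional activation, so that ligand engagement of CXCR1 is read out as a transcriptional output. This allows parallel screening of compounds across many GPCRs. The reporter and any arrestin component are not encoded on this plasmid. The depositor notes that the restriction site downstream of tTA may be XbaI rather than XhoI in most vectors of the series.
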