Features (pLannotate 1.2.2; 23 found; start..end, strand, type, name):
      1..380     +  enhancer       CMV enhancer: human cytomegalovirus immediate early enhancer
    381..584     +  promoter       CMV promoter: human cytomegalovirus (CMV) immediate early promoter
    580..613     +  LTR            5' LTR (truncated) (fragment): truncated 5' long terminal repeat (LTR) from HIV-1
    629..647     +  promoter       T7 promoter: promoter for bacteriophage T7 RNA polymerase
    806..826     +  CDS            3xFLAG (fragment): three tandem FLAG® epitope tags
    839..1888    +  CDS            CXCR1: CXCR1_HUMAN - Also known as CMKAR1, IL8RA. Experimental evidence at protein level: Swiss-Prot protein existence level 1. Receptor to interleukin-8, which is a powerful neutrophils chemotactic factor. Binding of IL-8 to the receptor causes activation of neutrophils. This response is mediated via a G-protein that activate a phosphatidylinositol-calcium second messenger system. This receptor binds to IL-8 with a high affinity and to MGSA (GRO) with a low affinity. From Homo sapiens (Human).
   2009..2622    +  CDS            TetR (fragment): tetracycline repressor TetR; tetR from transposon Tn10; TetR binds to the tetracycline operator tetO to inhibit transcription. This inhibition can be relieved by adding tetracycline or doxycycline.
   2774..3007    +  CDS            VP16 AD: transcriptional activation domain of herpes simplex virus protein VP16 (Triezenberg et al., 1988; Cousens et al., 1989); UL48
   3048..3272    +  polyA_signal   bGH poly(A) signal: bovine growth hormone polyadenylation signal
   3276..3297    +  promoter       SV40 promoter (fragment): SV40 enhancer and early promoter
   3318..3746    +  rep_origin     f1 ori (sequence partly withheld): f1 bacteriophage origin of replication; arrow indicates direction of (+) strand synthesis
   3760..4089    +  promoter       SV40 promoter: SV40 enhancer and early promoter
   4156..4947    +  CDS            neo: KKA2_KLEPN - Also known as kan, nptII. Experimental evidence at protein level: Swiss-Prot protein existence level 1. Resistance to kanamycin, neomycin, paromomycin, ribostamycin, butirosin and gentamicin B. From Klebsiella pneumoniae.
   4971..5129    +  CDS            ble (fragment): BLE_KLEPN - Experimental evidence at protein level: Swiss-Prot protein existence level 1. Binding protein with a strong affinity to the bleomycin family of antibiotics. Binds to CL990; an antimitotic-antibiotic compound. From Klebsiella pneumoniae.
   5124..5245    +  polyA_signal   SV40 poly(A) signal: SV40 polyadenylation signal
   5318..5334    -  protein_bind   lac operator: The lac repressor binds to the lac operator to inhibit transcription in E. coli. This inhibition can be relieved by adding lactose or isopropyl-β-D-thiogalactopyranoside (IPTG). lac repressor encoded by lacI
   5342..5372    -  promoter       lac promoter: promoter for the E. coli lac operon
   5387..5408    -  protein_bind   CAP binding site: CAP binding activates transcription in the presence of cAMP. E. coli catabolite activator protein
   5421..5513    -  CDS            lacI (fragment): lac repressor; lacI; The lac repressor binds to the lac operator to inhibit transcription in E. coli. This inhibition can be relieved by adding lactose or isopropyl-β-D-thiogalactopyranoside (IPTG).
   5696..6284    -  rep_origin     ori: high-copy-number ColE1/pMB1/pBR322/pUC origin of replication
   6455..7315    -  CDS            AmpR: β-lactamase; bla; confers resistance to ampicillin, carbenicillin, and related antibiotics
   7316..7420    -  promoter       AmpR promoter: bla
   7479..7531    -  misc_feature   bom (fragment): basis of mobility region from pBR322
>Addgene plasmid #66259 | CXCR1-Tango | addgene full sequence | sequence record 343880 | Addgene NGS Result
GACATTGATTATTGACTAGTTATTAATAGTAATCAATTACGGGGTCATTAGTTCATAGCCCATATATGGA
GTTCCGCGTTACATAACTTACGGTAAATGGCCCGCCTGGCTGACCGCCCAACGACCCCCGCCCATTGACG
TCAATAATGACGTATGTTCCCATAGTAACGCCAATAGGGACTTTCCATTGACGTCAATGGGTGGAGTATT
TACGGTAAACTGCCCACTTGGCAGTACATCAAGTGTATCATATGCCAAGTACGCCCCCTATTGACGTCAA
TGACGGTAAATGGCCCGCCTGGCATTATGCCCAGTACATGACCTTATGGGACTTTCCTACTTGGCAGTAC
ATCTACGTATTAGTCATCGCTATTACCATGGTGATGCGGTTTTGGCAGTACATCAATGGGCGTGGATAGC
GGTTTGACTCACGGGGATTTCCAAGTCTCCACCCCATTGACGTCAATGGGAGTTTGTTTTGGCACCAAAA
TCAACGGGACTTTCCAAAATGTCGTAACAACTCCGCCCCATTGACGCAAATGGGCGGTAGGCGTGTACGG
TGGGAGGTCTATATAAGCAGAGCTCTCTGGCTAACTAGAGAACCCACTGCTTACTGGCTTATCGAAATTA
ATACGACTCACTATAGGGAGACCCAAGCTGGCTAGCGTTTAAACTTAAGCTTGGTACCGAGCTCGGATCC
ACTAGTCCAGTGTGGTGGAATTCTGCAGATATCCAGCACAGTGGCGGCCGCGCCACCATGAAGACGATCA
TCGCCCTGAGCTACATCTTCTGCCTGGTATTCGCCGACTACAAGGACGATGATGACGCCAGCATCGATAT
GTCCAATATCACCGATCCCCAGATGTGGGATTTCGATGACCTCAACTTCACGGGCATGCCTCCCGCTGAT
GAAGATTACAGCCCATGCATGCTGGAGACAGAGACCCTGAACAAATACGTAGTTATAATCGCATACGCTC
TGGTCTTCCTTCTGTCTCTCCTGGGAAATAGTCTGGTTATGCTTGTTATACTGTACAGCAGAGTGGGCCG
CTCTGTTACTGACGTCTACCTCCTGAACCTGGCACTCGCTGACTTGTTGTTTGCTTTGACCCTGCCGATC
TGGGCCGCCTCCAAGGTAAACGGGTGGATCTTTGGCACATTCTTGTGCAAGGTAGTGTCATTGCTGAAAG
AGGTGAACTTTTACTCCGGGATACTGTTGCTGGCTTGCATTAGCGTCGACAGGTACCTCGCAATAGTGCA
CGCTACTCGCACACTCACTCAAAAGCGGCACCTGGTCAAGTTTGTGTGCCTCGGGTGCTGGGGGCTCTCT
ATGAACTTGTCCCTCCCCTTTTTTCTGTTCAGACAGGCATATCACCCCAACAATTCCTCTCCTGTCTGCT
ATGAGGTACTCGGCAACGATACTGCAAAGTGGAGGATGGTACTGCGGATTTTGCCTCACACCTTCGGCTT
TATCGTGCCTCTGTTCGTAATGCTGTTCTGCTACGGATTTACGCTTCGCACTCTGTTCAAGGCACACATG
GGGCAGAAGCACAGGGCTATGCGGGTGATCTTTGCCGTAGTGCTGATCTTCCTGCTCTGTTGGCTCCCGT
ATAATCTGGTCCTCCTTGCAGATACCCTGATGCGGACTCAGGTCATCCAGGAATCATGTGAACGCCGCAA
TAATATTGGCCGAGCCCTTGATGCTACAGAGATTTTGGGCTTTCTGCACAGCTGCCTCAACCCAATCATC
TATGCGTTTATTGGCCAAAATTTCCGCCACGGATTTCTCAAAATTCTCGCAATGCACGGCCTGGTGTCCA
AGGAGTTTCTGGCTAGACACCGGGTGACAAGTTATACAAGCAGTTCAGTTAATGTCTCTTCAAATTTGAT
CGATACCGGTGGACGCACCCCACCCAGCCTGGGTCCCCAAGATGAGTCCTGCACCACCGCCAGCTCCTCC
CTGGCCAAGGACACTTCATCGACCGGTGAGAACCTGTACTTCCAGCTAAGATTAGATAAAAGTAAAGTGA
TTAACAGCGCATTAGAGCTGCTTAATGAGGTCGGAATCGAAGGTTTAACAACCCGTAAACTCGCCCAGAA
GCTAGGTGTAGAGCAGCCTACATTGTATTGGCATGTAAAAAATAAGCGGGCTTTGCTCGACGCCTTAGCC
ATTGAGATGTTAGATAGGCACCATACTCACTTTTGCCCTTTAGAAGGGGAAAGCTGGCAAGATTTTTTAC
GTAATAACGCTAAAAGTTTTAGATGTGCTTTACTAAGTCATCGCGATGGAGCAAAAGTACATTTAGGTAC
ACGGCCTACAGAAAAACAGTATGAAACTCTCGAAAATCAATTAGCCTTTTTATGCCAACAAGGTTTTTCA
CTAGAGAATGCATTATATGCACTCAGCGCTGTGGGGCATTTTACTTTAGGTTGCGTATTGGAAGATCAAG
AGCATCAAGTCGCTAAAGAAGAAAGGGAAACACCTACTACTGATAGTATGCCGCCATTATTACGACAAGC
TATCGAATTATTTGATCACCAAGGTGCAGAGCCAGCCTTCTTATTCGGCCTTGAATTGATCATATGCGGA
TTAGAAAAACAACTTAAATGTGAAAGTGGGTCCGCGTACAGCCGCGCGCGTACGAAAAACAATTACGGGT
CTACCATCGAGGGCCTGCTCGATCTCCCGGACGACGACGCCCCCGAAGAGGCGGGGCTGGCGGCTCCGCG
CCTGTCCTTTCTCCCCGCGGGACACACGCGCAGACTGTCGACGGCCCCCCCGACCGATGTCAGCCTGGGG
GACGAGCTCCACTTAGACGGCGAGGACGTGGCGATGGCGCATGCCGACGCGCTAGACGATTTCGATCTGG
ACATGTTGGGGGACGGGGATTCCCCGGGTCCGGGATTTACCCCCCACGACTCCGCCCCCTACGGCGCTCT
GGATATGGCCGACTTCGAGTTTGAGCAGATGTTTACCGATGCCCTTGGAATTGACGAGTACGGTGGGTAG
TCTAGAGGGCCCGTTTAAACCCGCTGATCAGCCTCGACTGTGCCTTCTAGTTGCCAGCCATCTGTTGTTT
GCCCCTCCCCCGTGCCTTCCTTGACCCTGGAAGGTGCCACTCCCACTGTCCTTTCCTAATAAAATGAGGA
AATTGCATCGCATTGTCTGAGTAGGTGTCATTCTATTCTGGGGGGTGGGGTGGGGCAGGACAGCAAGGGG
GAGGATTGGGAAGACAATAGCAGGCATGCTGGGGATGCGGTGGGCTCTATGGCTTCTGAGGCGGAAAGAA
CCAGCTGGGGCTCTAGGGGGTATCCCC
[124 nt withheld, positions 3318-3441]
C
[91 nt withheld, positions 3443-3533]
A
[49 nt withheld, positions 3535-3583]
CCTTTGACGTTGGAGTCCACGTTCTTT
[37 nt withheld, positions 3611-3647]
ACCCTATCTCGGTCTATTCTTTTGATTTATAAGGGATTTTGCCGATTTCGGCCTATTGGTTAAAAAATGA
GCTGATTTAACAAAAATTTAACGCGAATTAATTCTGTGGAATGTGTGTCAGTTAGGGTGTGGAAAGTCCC
CAGGCTCCCCAGCAGGCAGAAGTATGCAAAGCATGCATCTCAATTAGTCAGCAACCAGGTGTGGAAAGTC
CCCAGGCTCCCCAGCAGGCAGAAGTATGCAAAGCATGCATCTCAATTAGTCAGCAACCATAGTCCCGCCC
CTAACTCCGCCCATCCCGCCCCTAACTCCGCCCAGTTCCGCCCATTCTCCGCCCCATGGCTGACTAATTT
TTTTTATTTATGCAGAGGCCGAGGCCGCCTCTGCCTCTGAGCTATTCCAGAAGTAGTGAGGAGGCTTTTT
TGGAGGCCTAGGCTTTTGCAAAAAGCTCCCGGGAGCTTGTATATCCATTTTCGGATCTGATCAAGAGACA
GGATGAGGATCGTTTCGCATGATTGAACAAGATGGATTGCACGCAGGTTCTCCGGCCGCTTGGGTGGAGA
GGCTATTCGGCTATGACTGGGCACAACAGACAATCGGCTGCTCTGATGCCGCCGTGTTCCGGCTGTCAGC
GCAGGGGCGCCCGGTTCTTTTTGTCAAGACCGACCTGTCCGGTGCCCTGAATGAACTGCAGGACGAGGCA
GCGCGGCTATCGTGGCTGGCCACGACGGGCGTTCCTTGCGCAGCTGTGCTCGACGTTGTCACTGAAGCGG
GAAGGGACTGGCTGCTATTGGGCGAAGTGCCGGGGCAGGATCTCCTGTCATCTCACCTTGCTCCTGCCGA
GAAAGTATCCATCATGGCTGATGCAATGCGGCGGCTGCATACGCTTGATCCGGCTACCTGCCCATTCGAC
CACCAAGCGAAACATCGCATCGAGCGAGCACGTACTCGGATGGAAGCCGGTCTTGTCGATCAGGATGATC
TGGACGAAGAGCATCAGGGGCTCGCGCCAGCCGAACTGTTCGCCAGGCTCAAGGCGCGCATGCCCGACGG
CGAGGATCTCGTCGTGACCCATGGCGATGCCTGCTTGCCGAATATCATGGTGGAAAATGGCCGCTTTTCT
GGATTCATCGACTGTGGCCGGCTGGGTGTGGCGGACCGCTATCAGGACATAGCGTTGGCTACCCGTGATA
TTGCTGAAGAGCTTGGCGGCGAATGGGCTGACCGCTTCCTCGTGCTTTACGGTATCGCCGCTCCCGATTC
GCAGCGCATCGCCTTCTATCGCCTTCTTGACGAGTTCTTCTGAGCGGGACTCTGGGGTTCGAAATGACCG
ACCAAGCGACGCCCAACCTGCCATCACGAGATTTCGATTCCACCGCCGCCTTCTATGAAAGGTTGGGCTT
CGGAATCGTTTTCCGGGACGCCGGCTGGATGATCCTCCAGCGCGGGGATCTCATGCTGGAGTTCTTCGCC
CACCCCAACTTGTTTATTGCAGCTTATAATGGTTACAAATAAAGCAATAGCATCACAAATTTCACAAATA
AAGCATTTTTTTCACTGCATTCTAGTTGTGGTTTGTCCAAACTCATCAATGTATCTTATCATGTCTGTAT
ACCGTCGACCTCTAGCTAGAGCTTGGCGTAATCATGGTCATAGCTGTTTCCTGTGTGAAATTGTTATCCG
CTCACAATTCCACACAACATACGAGCCGGAAGCATAAAGTGTAAAGCCTGGGGTGCCTAATGAGTGAGCT
AACTCACATTAATTGCGTTGCGCTCACTGCCCGCTTTCCAGTCGGGAAACCTGTCGTGCCAGCTGCATTA
ATGAATCGGCCAACGCGCGGGGAGAGGCGGTTTGCGTATTGGGCGCTCTTCCGCTTCCTCGCTCACTGAC
TCGCTGCGCTCGGTCGTTCGGCTGCGGCGAGCGGTATCAGCTCACTCAAAGGCGGTAATACGGTTATCCA
CAGAATCAGGGGATAACGCAGGAAAGAACATGTGAGCAAAAGGCCAGCAAAAGGCCAGGAACCGTAAAAA
GGCCGCGTTGCTGGCGTTTTTCCATAGGCTCCGCCCCCCTGACGAGCATCACAAAAATCGACGCTCAAGT
CAGAGGTGGCGAAACCCGACAGGACTATAAAGATACCAGGCGTTTCCCCCTGGAAGCTCCCTCGTGCGCT
CTCCTGTTCCGACCCTGCCGCTTACCGGATACCTGTCCGCCTTTCTCCCTTCGGGAAGCGTGGCGCTTTC
TCATAGCTCACGCTGTAGGTATCTCAGTTCGGTGTAGGTCGTTCGCTCCAAGCTGGGCTGTGTGCACGAA
CCCCCCGTTCAGCCCGACCGCTGCGCCTTATCCGGTAACTATCGTCTTGAGTCCAACCCGGTAAGACACG
ACTTATCGCCACTGGCAGCAGCCACTGGTAACAGGATTAGCAGAGCGAGGTATGTAGGCGGTGCTACAGA
GTTCTTGAAGTGGTGGCCTAACTACGGCTACACTAGAAGAACAGTATTTGGTATCTGCGCTCTGCTGAAG
CCAGTTACCTTCGGAAAAAGAGTTGGTAGCTCTTGATCCGGCAAACAAACCACCGCTGGTAGCGGTGGTT
TTTTTGTTTGCAAGCAGCAGATTACGCGCAGAAAAAAAGGATCTCAAGAAGATCCTTTGATCTTTTCTAC
GGGGTCTGACGCTCAGTGGAACGAAAACTCACGTTAAGGGATTTTGGTCATGAGATTATCAAAAAGGATC
TTCACCTAGATCCTTTTAAATTAAAAATGAAGTTTTAAATCAATCTAAAGTATATATGAGTAAACTTGGT
CTGACAGTTACCAATGCTTAATCAGTGAGGCACCTATCTCAGCGATCTGTCTATTTCGTTCATCCATAGT
TGCCTGACTCCCCGTCGTGTAGATAACTACGATACGGGAGGGCTTACCATCTGGCCCCAGTGCTGCAATG
ATACCGCGAGACCCACGCTCACCGGCTCCAGATTTATCAGCAATAAACCAGCCAGCCGGAAGGGCCGAGC
GCAGAAGTGGTCCTGCAACTTTATCCGCCTCCATCCAGTCTATTAATTGTTGCCGGGAAGCTAGAGTAAG
TAGTTCGCCAGTTAATAGTTTGCGCAACGTTGTTGCCATTGCTACAGGCATCGTGGTGTCACGCTCGTCG
TTTGGTATGGCTTCATTCAGCTCCGGTTCCCAACGATCAAGGCGAGTTACATGATCCCCCATGTTGTGCA
AAAAAGCGGTTAGCTCCTTCGGTCCTCCGATCGTTGTCAGAAGTAAGTTGGCCGCAGTGTTATCACTCAT
GGTTATGGCAGCACTGCATAATTCTCTTACTGTCATGCCATCCGTAAGATGCTTTTCTGTGACTGGTGAG
TACTCAACCAAGTCATTCTGAGAATAGTGTATGCGGCGACCGAGTTGCTCTTGCCCGGCGTCAATACGGG
ATAATACCGCGCCACATAGCAGAACTTTAAAAGTGCTCATCATTGGAAAACGTTCTTCGGGGCGAAAACT
CTCAAGGATCTTACCGCTGTTGAGATCCAGTTCGATGTAACCCACTCGTGCACCCAACTGATCTTCAGCA
TCTTTTACTTTCACCAGCGTTTCTGGGTGAGCAAAAACAGGAAGGCAAAATGCCGCAAAAAAGGGAATAA
GGGCGACACGGAAATGTTGAATACTCATACTCTTCCTTTTTCAATATTATTGAAGCATTTATCAGGGTTA
TTGTCTCATGAGCGGATACATATTTGAATGTATTTAGAAAAATAAACAAATAGGGGTTCCGCGCACATTT
CCCCGAAAAGTGCCACCTGACGTCGACGGATCGGGAGATCTCCCGATCCCCTATGGTGCACTCTCAGTAC
AATCTGCTCTGATGCCGCATAGTTAAGCCAGTATCTGCTCCCTGCTTGTGTGTTGGAGGTCGCTGAGTAG
TGCGCGAGCAAAATTTAAGCTACAACAAGGCAAGGCTTGACCGACAATTGCATGAAGAATCTGCTTAGGG
TTAGGCGTTTTGCGCTGCTTCGCGATGTACGGGCCAGATATACGCGTT
