>Addgene plasmid #66259 | CXCR1-Tango | depositor partial sequence | sequence record 113131 | empty Tango
GACGGATCGGGAGATCTCCCGATCCCCTATGGTGCACTCTCAGTACAATCTGCTCTGATGCCGCATAGTT
AAGCCAGTATCTGCTCCCTGCTTGTGTGTTGGAGGTCGCTGAGTAGTGCGCGAGCAAAATTTAAGCTACA
ACAAGGCAAGGCTTGACCGACAATTGCATGAAGAATCTGCTTAGGGTTAGGCGTTTTGCGCTGCTTCGCG
ATGTACGGGCCAGATATACGCGTTGACATTGATTATTGACTAGTTATTAATAGTAATCAATTACGGGGTC
ATTAGTTCATAGCCCATATATGGAGTTCCGCGTTACATAACTTACGGTAAATGGCCCGCCTGGCTGACCG
CCCAACGACCCCCGCCCATTGACGTCAATAATGACGTATGTTCCCATAGTAACGCCAATAGGGACTTTCC
ATTGACGTCAATGGGTGGAGTATTTACGGTAAACTGCCCACTTGGCAGTACATCAAGTGTATCATATGCC
AAGTACGCCCCCTATTGACGTCAATGACGGTAAATGGCCCGCCTGGCATTATGCCCAGTACATGACCTTA
TGGGACTTTCCTACTTGGCAGTACATCTACGTATTAGTCATCGCTATTACCATGGTGATGCGGTTTTGGC
AGTACATCAATGGGCGTGGATAGCGGTTTGACTCACGGGGATTTCCAAGTCTCCACCCCATTGACGTCAA
TGGGAGTTTGTTTTGGCACCAAAATCAACGGGACTTTCCAAAATGTCGTAACAACTCCGCCCCATTGACG
CAAATGGGCGGTAGGCGTGTACGGTGGGAGGTCTATATAAGCAGAGCTCTCTGGCTAACTAGAGAACCCA
CTGCTTACTGGCTTATCGAAATTAATACGACTCACTATAGGGAGACCCAAGCTGGCTAGCGTTTAAACTT
AAGCTTGGTACCGAGCTCGGATCCACTAGTCCAGTGTGGTGGAATTCTGCAGATATCCAGCACAGTGGCG
GCCGCGCCACCATGAAGACGATCATCGCCCTGAGCTACATCTTCTGCCTGGTATTCGCCGACTACAAGGA
CGATGATGACGCCAGCATCGATACCGGTGGACGCACCCCACCCAGCCTGGGTCCCCAAGATGAGTCCTGC
ACCACCGCCAGCTCCTCCCTGGCCAAGGACACTTCATCGACCGGTGAGAACCTGTACTTCCAGCTAAGAT
TAGATAAAAGTAAAGTGATTAACAGCGCATTAGAGCTGCTTAATGAGGTCGGAATCGAAGGTTTAACAAC
CCGTAAACTCGCCCAGAAGCTAGGTGTAGAGCAGCCTACATTGTATTGGCATGTAAAAAATAAGCGGGCT
TTGCTCGACGCCTTAGCCATTGAGATGTTAGATAGGCACCATACTCACTTTTGCCCTTTAGAAGGGGAAA
GCTGGCAAGATTTTTTACGTAATAACGCTAAAAGTTTTAGATGTGCTTTACTAAGTCATCGCGATGGAGC
AAAAGTACATTTAGGTACACGGCCTACAGAAAAACAGTATGAAACTCTCGAAAATCAATTAGCCTTTTTA
TGCCAACAAGGTTTTTCACTAGAGAATGCATTATATGCACTCAGCGCTGTGGGGCATTTTACTTTAGGTT
GCGTATTGGAAGATCAAGAGCATCAAGTCGCTAAAGAAGAAAGGGAAACACCTACTACTGATAGTATGCC
GCCATTATTACGACAAGCTATCGAATTATTTGATCACCAAGGTGCAGAGCCAGCCTTCTTATTCGGCCTT
GAATTGATCATATGCGGATTAGAAAAACAACTTAAATGTGAAAGTGGGTCCGCGTACAGCCGCGCGCGTA
CGAAAAACAATTACGGGTCTACCATCGAGGGCCTGCTCGATCTCCCGGACGACGACGCCCCCGAAGAGGC
GGGGCTGGCGGCTCCGCGCCTGTCCTTTCTCCCCGCGGGACACACGCGCAGACTGTCGACGGCCCCCCCG
ACCGATGTCAGCCTGGGGGACGAGCTCCACTTAGACGGCGAGGACGTGGCGATGGCGCATGCCGACGCGC
TAGACGATTTCGATCTGGACATGTTGGGGGACGGGGATTCCCCGGGTCCGGGATTTACCCCCCACGACTC
CGCCCCCTACGGCGCTCTGGATATGGCCGACTTCGAGTTTGAGCAGATGTTTACCGATGCCCTTGGAATT
GACGAGTACGGTGGGTAGCTCGAGTCTAGAGGGCCCGTTTAAACCCGCTGATCAGCCTCGACTGTGCCTT
CTAGTTGCCAGCCATCTGTTGTTTGCCCCTCCCCCGTGCCTTCCTTGACCCTGGAAGGTGCCACTCCCAC
TGTCCTTTCCTAATAAAATGAGGAAATTGCATCGCATTGTCTGAGTAGGTGTCATTCTATTCTGGGGGGT
GGGGTGGGGCAGGACAGCAAGGGGGAGGATTGGGAAGACAATAGCAGGCATGCTGGGGATGCGGTGGGCT
CTATGGCTTCTGAGGCGGAAAGAACCAGCTGGGGCTCTAGGGGGTATCCCC
[124 nt withheld, positions 2502-2625]
C
[91 nt withheld, positions 2627-2717]
A
[49 nt withheld, positions 2719-2767]
CCTTTGACGTTGGAGTCCACGTTCTTT
[37 nt withheld, positions 2795-2831]
ACCCTATCTCGGTCTATTCTTTTGATTTATAAGGGATTTTGCCGATTTCGGCCTATTGGTTAAAAAATGA
GCTGATTTAACAAAAATTTAACGCGAATTAATTCTGTGGAATGTGTGTCAGTTAGGGTGTGGAAAGTCCC
CAGGCTCCCCAGCAGGCAGAAGTATGCAAAGCATGCATCTCAATTAGTCAGCAACCAGGTGTGGAAAGTC
CCCAGGCTCCCCAGCAGGCAGAAGTATGCAAAGCATGCATCTCAATTAGTCAGCAACCATAGTCCCGCCC
CTAACTCCGCCCATCCCGCCCCTAACTCCGCCCAGTTCCGCCCATTCTCCGCCCCATGGCTGACTAATTT
TTTTTATTTATGCAGAGGCCGAGGCCGCCTCTGCCTCTGAGCTATTCCAGAAGTAGTGAGGAGGCTTTTT
TGGAGGCCTAGGCTTTTGCAAAAAGCTCCCGGGAGCTTGTATATCCATTTTCGGATCTGATCAAGAGACA
GGATGAGGATCGTTTCGCATGATTGAACAAGATGGATTGCACGCAGGTTCTCCGGCCGCTTGGGTGGAGA
GGCTATTCGGCTATGACTGGGCACAACAGACAATCGGCTGCTCTGATGCCGCCGTGTTCCGGCTGTCAGC
GCAGGGGCGCCCGGTTCTTTTTGTCAAGACCGACCTGTCCGGTGCCCTGAATGAACTGCAGGACGAGGCA
GCGCGGCTATCGTGGCTGGCCACGACGGGCGTTCCTTGCGCAGCTGTGCTCGACGTTGTCACTGAAGCGG
GAAGGGACTGGCTGCTATTGGGCGAAGTGCCGGGGCAGGATCTCCTGTCATCTCACCTTGCTCCTGCCGA
GAAAGTATCCATCATGGCTGATGCAATGCGGCGGCTGCATACGCTTGATCCGGCTACCTGCCCATTCGAC
CACCAAGCGAAACATCGCATCGAGCGAGCACGTACTCGGATGGAAGCCGGTCTTGTCGATCAGGATGATC
TGGACGAAGAGCATCAGGGGCTCGCGCCAGCCGAACTGTTCGCCAGGCTCAAGGCGCGCATGCCCGACGG
CGAGGATCTCGTCGTGACCCATGGCGATGCCTGCTTGCCGAATATCATGGTGGAAAATGGCCGCTTTTCT
GGATTCATCGACTGTGGCCGGCTGGGTGTGGCGGACCGCTATCAGGACATAGCGTTGGCTACCCGTGATA
TTGCTGAAGAGCTTGGCGGCGAATGGGCTGACCGCTTCCTCGTGCTTTACGGTATCGCCGCTCCCGATTC
GCAGCGCATCGCCTTCTATCGCCTTCTTGACGAGTTCTTCTGAGCGGGACTCTGGGGTTCGAAATGACCG
ACCAAGCGACGCCCAACCTGCCATCACGAGATTTCGATTCCACCGCCGCCTTCTATGAAAGGTTGGGCTT
CGGAATCGTTTTCCGGGACGCCGGCTGGATGATCCTCCAGCGCGGGGATCTCATGCTGGAGTTCTTCGCC
CACCCCAACTTGTTTATTGCAGCTTATAATGGTTACAAATAAAGCAATAGCATCACAAATTTCACAAATA
AAGCATTTTTTTCACTGCATTCTAGTTGTGGTTTGTCCAAACTCATCAATGTATCTTATCATGTCTGTAT
ACCGTCGACCTCTAGCTAGAGCTTGGCGTAATCATGGTCATAGCTGTTTCCTGTGTGAAATTGTTATCCG
CTCACAATTCCACACAACATACGAGCCGGAAGCATAAAGTGTAAAGCCTGGGGTGCCTAATGAGTGAGCT
AACTCACATTAATTGCGTTGCGCTCACTGCCCGCTTTCCAGTCGGGAAACCTGTCGTGCCAGCTGCATTA
ATGAATCGGCCAACGCGCGGGGAGAGGCGGTTTGCGTATTGGGCGCTCTTCCGCTTCCTCGCTCACTGAC
TCGCTGCGCTCGGTCGTTCGGCTGCGGCGAGCGGTATCAGCTCACTCAAAGGCGGTAATACGGTTATCCA
CAGAATCAGGGGATAACGCAGGAAAGAACATGTGAGCAAAAGGCCAGCAAAAGGCCAGGAACCGTAAAAA
GGCCGCGTTGCTGGCGTTTTTCCATAGGCTCCGCCCCCCTGACGAGCATCACAAAAATCGACGCTCAAGT
CAGAGGTGGCGAAACCCGACAGGACTATAAAGATACCAGGCGTTTCCCCCTGGAAGCTCCCTCGTGCGCT
CTCCTGTTCCGACCCTGCCGCTTACCGGATACCTGTCCGCCTTTCTCCCTTCGGGAAGCGTGGCGCTTTC
TCATAGCTCACGCTGTAGGTATCTCAGTTCGGTGTAGGTCGTTCGCTCCAAGCTGGGCTGTGTGCACGAA
CCCCCCGTTCAGCCCGACCGCTGCGCCTTATCCGGTAACTATCGTCTTGAGTCCAACCCGGTAAGACACG
ACTTATCGCCACTGGCAGCAGCCACTGGTAACAGGATTAGCAGAGCGAGGTATGTAGGCGGTGCTACAGA
GTTCTTGAAGTGGTGGCCTAACTACGGCTACACTAGAAGAACAGTATTTGGTATCTGCGCTCTGCTGAAG
CCAGTTACCTTCGGAAAAAGAGTTGGTAGCTCTTGATCCGGCAAACAAACCACCGCTGGTAGCGGTTTTT
TTGTTTGCAAGCAGCAGATTACGCGCAGAAAAAAAGGATCTCAAGAAGATCCTTTGATCTTTTCTACGGG
GTCTGACGCTCAGTGGAACGAAAACTCACGTTAAGGGATTTTGGTCATGAGATTATCAAAAAGGATCTTC
ACCTAGATCCTTTTAAATTAAAAATGAAGTTTTAAATCAATCTAAAGTATATATGAGTAAACTTGGTCTG
ACAGTTACCAATGCTTAATCAGTGAGGCACCTATCTCAGCGATCTGTCTATTTCGTTCATCCATAGTTGC
CTGACTCCCCGTCGTGTAGATAACTACGATACGGGAGGGCTTACCATCTGGCCCCAGTGCTGCAATGATA
CCGCGAGACCCACGCTCACCGGCTCCAGATTTATCAGCAATAAACCAGCCAGCCGGAAGGGCCGAGCGCA
GAAGTGGTCCTGCAACTTTATCCGCCTCCATCCAGTCTATTAATTGTTGCCGGGAAGCTAGAGTAAGTAG
TTCGCCAGTTAATAGTTTGCGCAACGTTGTTGCCATTGCTACAGGCATCGTGGTGTCACGCTCGTCGTTT
GGTATGGCTTCATTCAGCTCCGGTTCCCAACGATCAAGGCGAGTTACATGATCCCCCATGTTGTGCAAAA
AAGCGGTTAGCTCCTTCGGTCCTCCGATCGTTGTCAGAAGTAAGTTGGCCGCAGTGTTATCACTCATGGT
TATGGCAGCACTGCATAATTCTCTTACTGTCATGCCATCCGTAAGATGCTTTTCTGTGACTGGTGAGTAC
TCAACCAAGTCATTCTGAGAATAGTGTATGCGGCGACCGAGTTGCTCTTGCCCGGCGTCAATACGGGATA
ATACCGCGCCACATAGCAGAACTTTAAAAGTGCTCATCATTGGAAAACGTTCTTCGGGGCGAAAACTCTC
AAGGATCTTACCGCTGTTGAGATCCAGTTCGATGTAACCCACTCGTGCACCCAACTGATCTTCAGCATCT
TTTACTTTCACCAGCGTTTCTGGGTGAGCAAAAACAGGAAGGCAAAATGCCGCAAAAAAGGGAATAAGGG
CGACACGGAAATGTTGAATACTCATACTCTTCCTTTTTCAATATTATTGAAGCATTTATCAGGGTTATTG
TCTCATGAGCGGATACATATTTGAATGTATTTAGAAAAATAAACAAATAGGGGTTCCGCGCACATTTCCC
CGAAAAGTGCCACCTGACGTC
