>Addgene plasmid #66259 | CXCR1-Tango | depositor partial sequence | sequence record 113132 | CXCR1
ATGTCCAATATCACCGATCCCCAGATGTGGGATTTCGATGACCTCAACTTCACGGGCATGCCTCCCGCTG
ATGAAGATTACAGCCCATGCATGCTGGAGACAGAGACCCTGAACAAATACGTAGTTATAATCGCATACGC
TCTGGTCTTCCTTCTGTCTCTCCTGGGAAATAGTCTGGTTATGCTTGTTATACTGTACAGCAGAGTGGGC
CGCTCTGTTACTGACGTCTACCTCCTGAACCTGGCACTCGCTGACTTGTTGTTTGCTTTGACCCTGCCGA
TCTGGGCCGCCTCCAAGGTAAACGGGTGGATCTTTGGCACATTCTTGTGCAAGGTAGTGTCATTGCTGAA
AGAGGTGAACTTTTACTCCGGGATACTGTTGCTGGCTTGCATTAGCGTCGACAGGTACCTCGCAATAGTG
CACGCTACTCGCACACTCACTCAAAAGCGGCACCTGGTCAAGTTTGTGTGCCTCGGGTGCTGGGGGCTCT
CTATGAACTTGTCCCTCCCCTTTTTTCTGTTCAGACAGGCATATCACCCCAACAATTCCTCTCCTGTCTG
CTATGAGGTACTCGGCAACGATACTGCAAAGTGGAGGATGGTACTGCGGATTTTGCCTCACACCTTCGGC
TTTATCGTGCCTCTGTTCGTAATGCTGTTCTGCTACGGATTTACGCTTCGCACTCTGTTCAAGGCACACA
TGGGGCAGAAGCACAGGGCTATGCGGGTGATCTTTGCCGTAGTGCTGATCTTCCTGCTCTGTTGGCTCCC
GTATAATCTGGTCCTCCTTGCAGATACCCTGATGCGGACTCAGGTCATCCAGGAATCATGTGAACGCCGC
AATAATATTGGCCGAGCCCTTGATGCTACAGAGATTTTGGGCTTTCTGCACAGCTGCCTCAACCCAATCA
TCTATGCGTTTATTGGCCAAAATTTCCGCCACGGATTTCTCAAAATTCTCGCAATGCACGGCCTGGTGTC
CAAGGAGTTTCTGGCTAGACACCGGGTGACAAGTTATACAAGCAGTTCAGTTAATGTCTCTTCAAATTTG
