>Addgene plasmid #66259 | CXCR1-Tango | addgene partial sequence | sequence record 117129 | CMV-F 5'-CGCAAATGGGCGGTAGGCGTG-3'
TCTCTGGCTAACTAGAGAACCCACTGCTTACTGGCTTATCGAAATTAATACGACTCACTATAGGGAGACC
CAAGCTGGCTAGCGTTTAAACTTAAGCTTGGTACCGAGCTCGGATCCACTAGTCCAGTGTGGTGGAATTC
TGCAGATATCCAGCACAGTGGCGGCCGCGCCACCATGAAGACGATCATCGCCCTGAGCTACATCTTCTGC
CTGGTATTCGCCGACTACAAGGACGATGATGACGCCAGCATCGATATGTCCAATATCACCGATCCCCAGA
TGTGGGATTTCGATGACCTCAACTTCACGGGCATGCCTCCCGCTGATGAAGATTACAGCCCATGCATGCT
GGAGACAGAGACCCTGAACAAATACGTAGTTATAATCGCATACGCTCTGGTCTTCCTTCTGTCTCTCCTG
GGAAATAGTCTGGTTATGCTTGTTATACTGTACAGCAGAGTGGGCCGCTCTGTTACTGACGTCTACCTCC
TGAACCTGGCACTCGCTGACTTGTTGTTTGCTTTGACCCTGCCGATCTGGGCCGCCTCCAAGGTAAACGG
GTGGATCTTTGGCACATTCTTGTGCAAGGTAGTGTCATTGCTGAAAGAGGTGAACTTTTACTCCGGGATA
CTGTTGCTGGCTTGCATTAGCGTCGACAGGTACCTCGCAATAGTGCACGCTACTCGCACACTCACTCAAA
AGCGGCACCTGGTCAAGTTTGTGTGCCTCGGGTGCTGGGGGCTCTCTATGAACTTGTCCCTCCCCTTTTT
TCTGTTCAGACAGGCATATCACCCCAACAATTCCTCTCCTGTCTGCTATGAGGTACTCGGCAACGATACT
GCAAAGTGGAGGATGGTACTGCGGATTTTGCCTCACACCTTCGGCTTTATCGTGCCTCTGTTCGTAATGC
TGTTCTGCTACGGATTTACGCTTCGCACTCTGTTCAAGGCACACATGGGGCAGAAGCACAGGGCTATGCG
GGTGATCTTTGCCGTAGTGCTGATCTTCCTGCTCTGTTGGCTCCCGTATAATCTGGTCCTCCTTGCGAAT
ACCCTGATGCGGACTCAGGTCATCCAGGAATC
