>Addgene plasmid #66259 | CXCR1-Tango | addgene partial sequence | sequence record 117768 | Tet-R 5'-GGCGAGTTTACGGGTTGTTA-3'
CTCTAATGCGCTGTTAATCACTTTACTTTTATCTAATCTTAGCTGGAAGTACAGGTTCTCACCGGTCGAT
GAAGTGTCCTTGGCCAGGGAGGAGCTGGCGGTGGTGCAGGACTCATCTTGGGGACCCAGGCTGGGTGGGG
TGCGTCCACCGGTATCGATCAAATTTGAAGAGACATTAACTGAACTGCTTGTATAACTTGTCACCCGGTG
TCTAGCCAGAAACTCCTTGGACACCAGGCCGTGCATTGCGAGAATTTTGAGAAATCCGTGGCGGAAATTT
TGGCCAATAAACGCATAGATGATTGGGTTGAGGCAGCTGTGCAGAAAGCCCAAAATCTCTGTAGCATCAA
GGGCTCGGCCAATATTATTGCGGCGTTCACATGATTCCTGGATGACCTGAGTCCGCATCAGGGTATCTGC
AAGGAGGACCAGATTATACGGGAGCCAACAGAGCAGGAAGATCAGCACTACGGCAAAGATCACCCGCATA
GCCCTGTGCTTCTGCCCCATGTGTGCCTTGAACAGAGTGCGAAGCGTAAATCCGTAGCAGAACAGCATTA
CGAACAGAGGCACGATAAAGCCGAAGGTGTGAGGCAAAATCCGCAGTACCATCCTCCACTTTGCAGTATC
GTTGCCGAGTACCTCATAGCAGACAGGAGAGGAATTGTTGGGGTGATATGCCTGTCTGAACAGAAAAAAG
GGGAGGGACAAGTTCATAGAGAGCCCCCAGCACCCGAGGCACACAAACTTGACCAGGTGCCGCTTTTGAG
TGAGTGTGCGAGTAGCGTGCACTATTGCGAGGTACCTGTCGACGCTAATGCAAGCCAGCAACAGTATCCC
GGAGTAAAAGTTCACCTCTTTCAGCAATGACACTACCTTGCACAAGAATGTGCCAAAGATCCACCCGTTT
ACCTTGGAGGCGGCCCAGATCGGCAGGGTCAAAGCAAACAACAAGTCAGCGAGTGCCAGGTTCAGGAGGT
A
